>Addgene plasmid #112271 | pRNATU6.1 HDAC3 shRNA2 | addgene full sequence | sequence record 213643 | Addgene NGS Result
GAATCTGCTTAGGGTTAGGCGTTTTGCGCTGCTTCGCGATGTACGGGCCAGATATACGCGTTTAATACGA
CTCACTATAGGGAGAGAGAGAGAATTACCCTCACTAAAGGGAGGAGAAGCATGAATTCCCCAGTGGAAAG
ACGCGCAGGCAAAACGCACCACGTGACGGAGCGTGACCGCGCGCCGAGCGCGCGCCAAGGTCGGGCAGGA
AGAGGGCCTATTTCCCATGATTCCTTCATATTTGCATATACGATACAAGGCTGTTAGAGAGATAATTAGA
ATTAATTTGACTGTAAACACAAAGATATTAGTACAAAATACGTGACGTAGAAAGTAATAATTTCTTGGGT
AGTTTGCAGTTTTAAAATTATGTTTTAAAATGGACTATCATATGCTTACCGTAACTTGAAAGTATTTCGA
TTTCTTGGGTTTATATATCTTGTGGAAAGGACGCGGGATCCCGCCGCTACTATTGTCTCAATGTTGATAT
CCGCATTGAGACAATAGTAGCGGCTTTTTTCCAAAAGCTTAAGTTTAAACCGCTGATCAGCCTCGACTGT
GCCTTCTAAATAGTAATCAATTACGGGGTCATTAGTTCATAGCCCATATATGGAGTTCCGCGTTACATAA
CTTACGGTAAATGGCCCGCCTGGCTGACCGCCCAACGACCCCCGCCCATTGACGTCAATAATGACGTATG
TTCCCATAGTAACGCCAATAGGGACTTTCCATTGACGTCAATGGGTGGAGTATTTACGGTAAACTGCCCA
CTTGGCAGTACATCAAGTGTATCATATGCCAAGTACGCCCCCTATTGACGTCAATGACGGTAAATGGCCC
GCCTGGCATTATGCCCAGTACATGACCTTATGGGACTTTCCTACTTGGCAGTACATCTACGTATTAGTCA
TCGCTATTACCATGGTGATGCGGTTTTGGCAGTACATCAATGGGCGTGGATAGCGGTTTGACTCACGGGG
ATTTCCAAGTCTCCACCCCATTGACGTCAATGGGAGTTTGTTTTGGCACCAAAATCAACGGGACTTTCCA
AAATGTCGTAACAACTCCGCCCCATTGACGCAAATGGGCGGTAGGCGTGTACGGTGGGAGGTCTATATAA
GCAGAGCTGGTTTAGTGAACCGTCAGATCCGCTAGCGCTACCGGTCGCCACCATGAGCAAGGGCGCCGAG
CTGTTCACCGGCATCGTGCCCATCCTGATCGAGCTGAATGGCGATGTGAATGGCCACAAGTTCAGCGTGA
GCGGCGAGGGCGAGGGCGATGCCACCTACGGCAAGCTGACCCTGAAGTTCATCTGCACCACCGGCAAGCT
GCCTGTGCCCTGGCCCACCCTGGTGACCACCCTGAGCTACGGCGTGCAGTGCTTCTCACGCTACCCCGAT
CACATGAAGCAGCACGACTTCTTCAAGAGCGCCATGCCTGAGGGCTACATCCAGGAGCGCACCATCTTCT
TCGAGGATGACGGCAACTACAAGTCGCGCGCCGAGGTGAAGTTCGAGGGCGATACCCTGGTGAATCGCAT
CGAGCTGACCGGCACCGATTTCAAGGAGGATGGCAACATCCTGGGCAATAAGATGGAGTACAACTACAAC
GCCCACAATGTGTACATCATGACCGACAAGGCCAAGAATGGCATCAAGGTGAACTTCAAGATCCGCCACA
ACATCGAGGATGGCAGCGTGCAGCTGGCCGACCACTACCAGCAGAATACCCCCATCGGCGATGGCCCTGT
GCTGCTGCCCGATAACCACTACCTGTCCACCCAGAGCGCCCTGTCCAAGGACCCCAACGAGAAGCGCGAT
CACATGATCTACTTCGGCTTCGTGACCGCCGCCGCCATCACCCACGGCATGGATGAGCTGTACAAGTGAG
GACTAGATAACTGAACTTGTTTATTGCAGCTTATAATGGTTACAAATAAAGCAATAGCATCACAAATTTC
ACAAATAAAGCATTTTTTTCACTGCATTCTAGTTGTGGTTTGTCCAAACTCATCAATGTATCTTATCATG
TCTGTGGGAAGACAATAGCAGGCATGCTGGGGATGCGGTGGGCTCTATGGCTTCTGAGGCGGAAAGAACC
AGCTGGGGCTCTAGGGGGTATCCCC
[124 nt withheld, positions 2126-2249]
C
[91 nt withheld, positions 2251-2341]
A
[49 nt withheld, positions 2343-2391]
CCTTTGACGTTGGAGTCCACGTTCTTT
[37 nt withheld, positions 2419-2455]
ACCCTATCTCGGTCTATTCTTTTGATTTATAAGGGATTTTGCCGATTTCGGCCTATTGGTTAAAAAATGA
GCTGATTTAACAAAAATTTAACGCGAATTAATTCTGTGGAATGTGTGTCAGTTAGGGTGTGGAAAGTCCC
CAGGCTCCCCAGCAGGCAGAAGTATGCAAAGCATGCATCTCAATTAGTCAGCAACCAGGTGTGGAAAGTC
CCCAGGCTCCCCAGCAGGCAGAAGTATGCAAAGCATGCATCTCAATTAGTCAGCAACCATAGTCCCGCCC
CTAACTCCGCCCATCCCGCCCCTAACTCCGCCCAGTTCCGCCCATTCTCCGCCCCATGGCTGACTAATTT
TTTTTATTTATGCAGAGGCCGAGGCCGCCTCTGCCTCTGAGCTATTCCAGAAGTAGTGAGGAGGCTTTTT
TGGAGGCCTAGGCTTTTGCAAAAAGCTCCCGGGAGCTTGTATATCCATTTTCGGATCTGATCAAGAGACA
GGATGAGGATCGTTTCGCATGATTGAACAAGATGGATTGCACGCAGGTTCTCCGGCCGCTTGGGTGGAGA
GGCTATTCGGCTATGACTGGGCACAACAGACAATCGGCTGCTCTGATGCCGCCGTGTTCCGGCTGTCAGC
GCAGGGGCGCCCGGTTCTTTTTGTCAAGACCGACCTGTCCGGTGCCCTGAATGAACTGCAGGACGAGGCA
GCGCGGCTATCGTGGCTGGCCACGACGGGCGTTCCTTGCGCAGCTGTGCTCGACGTTGTCACTGAAGCGG
GAAGGGACTGGCTGCTATTGGGCGAAGTGCCGGGGCAGGATCTCCTGTCATCTCACCTTGCTCCTGCCGA
GAAAGTATCCATCATGGCTGATGCAATGCGGCGGCTGCATACGCTTGATCCGGCTACCTGCCCATTCGAC
CACCAAGCGAAACATCGCATCGAGCGAGCACGTACTCGGATGGAAGCCGGTCTTGTCGATCAGGATGATC
TGGACGAAGAGCATCAGGGGCTCGCGCCAGCCGAACTGTTCGCCAGGCTCAAGGCGCGCATGCCCGACGG
CGAGGATCTCGTCGTGACCCATGGCGATGCCTGCTTGCCGAATATCATGGTGGAAAATGGCCGCTTTTCT
GGATTCATCGACTGTGGCCGGCTGGGTGTGGCGGACCGCTATCAGGACATAGCGTTGGCTACCCGTGATA
TTGCTGAAGAGCTTGGCGGCGAATGGGCTGACCGCTTCCTCGTGCTTTACGGTATCGCCGCTCCCGATTC
GCAGCGCATCGCCTTCTATCGCCTTCTTGACGAGTTCTTCTGAGCGGGACTCTGGGGTTCGAAATGACCG
ACCAAGCGACGCCCAACCTGCCATCACGAGATTTCGATTCCACCGCCGCCTTCTATGAAAGGTTGGGCTT
CGGAATCGTTTTCCGGGACGCCGGCTGGATGATCCTCCAGCGCGGGGATCTCATGCTGGAGTTCTTCGCC
CACCCCAACTTGTTTATTGCAGCTTATAATGGTTACAAATAAAGCAATAGCATCACAAATTTCACAAATA
AAGCATTTTTTTCACTGCATTCTAGTTGTGGTTTGTCCAAACTCATCAATGTATCTTATCATGTCTGTAT
ACCGTCGACCTCTAGCTAGAGCTTGGCGTAATCATGGTCATAGCTGTTTCCTGTGTGAAATTGTTATCCG
CTCACAATTCCACACAACATACGAGCCGGAAGCATAAAGTGTAAAGCCTGGGGTGCCTAATGAGTGAGCT
AACTCACATTAATTGCGTTGCGCTCACTGCCCGCTTTCCAGTCGGGAAACCTGTCGTGCCAGCTGCATTA
ATGAATCGGCCAACGCGCGGGGAGAGGCGGTTTGCGTATTGGGCGCTCTTCCGCTTCCTCGCTCACTGAC
TCGCTGCGCTCGGTCGTTCGGCTGCGGCGAGCGGTATCAGCTCACTCAAAGGCGGTAATACGGTTATCCA
CAGAATCAGGGGATAACGCAGGAAAGAACATGTGAGCAAAAGGCCAGCAAAAGGCCAGGAACCGTAAAAA
GGCCGCGTTGCTGGCGTTTTTCCATAGGCTCCGCCCCCCTGACGAGCATCACAAAAATCGACGCTCAAGT
CAGAGGTGGCGAAACCCGACAGGACTATAAAGATACCAGGCGTTTCCCCCTGGAAGCTCCCTCGTGCGCT
CTCCTGTTCCGACCCTGCCGCTTACCGGATACCTGTCCGCCTTTCTCCCTTCGGGAAGCGTGGCGCTTTC
TCATAGCTCACGCTGTAGGTATCTCAGTTCGGTGTAGGTCGTTCGCTCCAAGCTGGGCTGTGTGCACGAA
CCCCCCGTTCAGCCCGACCGCTGCGCCTTATCCGGTAACTATCGTCTTGAGTCCAACCCGGTAAGACACG
ACTTATCGCCACTGGCAGCAGCCACTGGTAACAGGATTAGCAGAGCGAGGTATGTAGGCGGTGCTACAGA
GTTCTTGAAGTGGTGGCCTAACTACGGCTACACTAGAAGAACAGTATTTGGTATCTGCGCTCTGCTGAAG
CCAGTTACCTTCGGAAAAAGAGTTGGTAGCTCTTGATCCGGCAAACAAACCACCGCTGGTAGCGGTGGTT
TTTTTGTTTGCAAGCAGCAGATTACGCGCAGAAAAAAAGGATCTCAAGAAGATCCTTTGATCTTTTCTAC
GGGGTCTGACGCTCAGTGGAACGAAAACTCACGTTAAGGGATTTTGGTCATGAGATTATCAAAAAGGATC
TTCACCTAGATCCTTTTAAATTAAAAATGAAGTTTTAAATCAATCTAAAGTATATATGAGTAAACTTGGT
CTGACAGTTACCAATGCTTAATCAGTGAGGCACCTATCTCAGCGATCTGTCTATTTCGTTCATCCATAGT
TGCCTGACTCCCCGTCGTGTAGATAACTACGATACGGGAGGGCTTACCATCTGGCCCCAGTGCTGCAATG
ATACCGCGAGACCCACGCTCACCGGCTCCAGATTTATCAGCAATAAACCAGCCAGCCGGAAGGGCCGAGC
GCAGAAGTGGTCCTGCAACTTTATCCGCCTCCATCCAGTCTATTAATTGTTGCCGGGAAGCTAGAGTAAG
TAGTTCGCCAGTTAATAGTTTGCGCAACGTTGTTGCCATTGCTACAGGCATCGTGGTGTCACGCTCGTCG
TTTGGTATGGCTTCATTCAGCTCCGGTTCCCAACGATCAAGGCGAGTTACATGATCCCCCATGTTGTGCA
AAAAAGCGGTTAGCTCCTTCGGTCCTCCGATCGTTGTCAGAAGTAAGTTGGCCGCAGTGTTATCACTCAT
GGTTATGGCAGCACTGCATAATTCTCTTACTGTCATGCCATCCGTAAGATGCTTTTCTGTGACTGGTGAG
TACTCAACCAAGTCATTCTGAGAATAGTGTATGCGGCGACCGAGTTGCTCTTGCCCGGCGTCAATACGGG
ATAATACCGCGCCACATAGCAGAACTTTAAAAGTGCTCATCATTGGAAAACGTTCTTCGGGGCGAAAACT
CTCAAGGATCTTACCGCTGTTGAGATCCAGTTCGATGTAACCCACTCGTGCACCCAACTGATCTTCAGCA
TCTTTTACTTTCACCAGCGTTTCTGGGTGAGCAAAAACAGGAAGGCAAAATGCCGCAAAAAAGGGAATAA
GGGCGACACGGAAATGTTGAATACTCATACTCTTCCTTTTTCAATATTATTGAAGCATTTATCAGGGTTA
TTGTCTCATGAGCGGATACATATTTGAATGTATTTAGAAAAATAAACAAATAGGGGTTCCGCGCACATTT
CCCCGAAAAGTGCCACCTGACGTCGACGGATCGGGAGATCTCCCGATCCCCTATGGTGCACTCTCAGTAC
AATCTGCTCTGATGCCGCATAGTTAAGCCAGTATCTGCTCCCTGCTTGTGTGTTGGAGGTCGCTGAGTAG
TGCGCGAGCAAAATTTAAGCTACAACAAGGCAAGGCTTGACCGACAATTGCATGAA
Features (pLannotate 1.2.2; 21 found; start..end, strand, type, name):
     63..81      +  promoter       T7 promoter: promoter for bacteriophage T7 RNA polymerase
    212..452     +  promoter       U6 promoter: RNA polymerase III promoter for human U6 snRNA
    621..924     +  enhancer       CMV enhancer: human cytomegalovirus immediate early enhancer
    925..1128    +  promoter       CMV promoter: human cytomegalovirus (CMV) immediate early promoter
   1173..1886    +  CDS            aceGFP: aceGFP is a basic (constitutively fluorescent) green fluorescent protein published in 2010, derived from Aequorea coerulescens.
   1904..2025    +  polyA_signal   SV40 poly(A) signal: SV40 polyadenylation signal
   2035..2080    +  polyA_signal   bGH poly(A) signal (fragment): bovine growth hormone polyadenylation signal
   2084..2105    +  promoter       SV40 promoter (fragment): SV40 enhancer and early promoter
   2126..2554    +  rep_origin     f1 ori (sequence partly withheld): f1 bacteriophage origin of replication; arrow indicates direction of (+) strand synthesis
   2568..2897    +  promoter       SV40 promoter: SV40 enhancer and early promoter
   2964..3755    +  CDS            neo: KKA2_KLEPN - Also known as kan, nptII. Experimental evidence at protein level: Swiss-Prot protein existence level 1. Resistance to kanamycin, neomycin, paromomycin, ribostamycin, butirosin and gentamicin B. From Klebsiella pneumoniae.
   3779..3937    +  CDS            ble (fragment): BLE_KLEPN - Experimental evidence at protein level: Swiss-Prot protein existence level 1. Binding protein with a strong affinity to the bleomycin family of antibiotics. Binds to CL990; an antimitotic-antibiotic compound. From Klebsiella pneumoniae.
   3932..4053    +  polyA_signal   SV40 poly(A) signal: SV40 polyadenylation signal
   4126..4142    -  protein_bind   lac operator: The lac repressor binds to the lac operator to inhibit transcription in E. coli. This inhibition can be relieved by adding lactose or isopropyl-β-D-thiogalactopyranoside (IPTG). lac repressor encoded by lacI
   4150..4180    -  promoter       lac promoter: promoter for the E. coli lac operon
   4195..4216    -  protein_bind   CAP binding site: CAP binding activates transcription in the presence of cAMP. E. coli catabolite activator protein
   4229..4321    -  CDS            lacI (fragment): lac repressor; lacI; The lac repressor binds to the lac operator to inhibit transcription in E. coli. This inhibition can be relieved by adding lactose or isopropyl-β-D-thiogalactopyranoside (IPTG).
   4504..5092    -  rep_origin     ori: high-copy-number ColE1/pMB1/pBR322/pUC origin of replication
   5263..6123    -  CDS            AmpR: β-lactamase; bla; confers resistance to ampicillin, carbenicillin, and related antibiotics
   6124..6228    -  promoter       AmpR promoter: bla
   6287..6339    -  misc_feature   bom (fragment): basis of mobility region from pBR322
