[The description below was written by a language model from this plasmid's Addgene catalogue record and pLannotate feature annotations shown in this document.]
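Description:
pRNATU6.1 HDAC3 shRNA2 is a mammalian expression plasmid for RNA interference, built on the pRNATU6.1neo backbone and intended to knock down mouse Hdac3 (histone deacetylase 3). A short hairpin RNA directed against the mouse Hdac3 transcript was cloned between BamHI and HindIII sites, both of which were retained. The hairpin itself is not annotated in the feature table, but it presumably lies in the unannotated stretch just downstream of the human U6 promoter, an RNA polymerase III promoter commonly used to drive small hairpin transcripts that the cell processes into siRNA.

A separate cassette on the same plasmid uses the CMV immediate-early enhancer and promoter to drive a green fluorescent protein, annotated as aceGFP from Aequorea coerulescens, followed by an SV40 polyadenylation signal. The catalogue lists GFP as an N-terminal tag on the backbone. Because the insert is a non-coding hairpin, however, GFP serves here as an independent marker of transfected cells rather than as a fusion partner. An SV40 early promoter drives the neomycin phosphotransferase gene, terminated by a second SV40 poly(A) signal, which allows G418 selection of stably transfected mammalian cells. A short ble fragment sits next to this cassette and appears to be a backbone remnant.

In E. coli the plasmid replicates from a high-copy ColE1/pUC-type origin and is selected with ampicillin through β-lactamase. An f1 origin, a T7 promoter upstream of U6, and lac promoter/operator remnants are also present as backbone features. The name "shRNA2" suggests it is one of several hairpins against this target, though the record does not describe the others.
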