Addgene plasmid #112271: pRNATU6.1 HDAC3 shRNA2
Purpose: HDAC3 KD
Depositing lab: Simone Di Giovanni. Depositing organization: Imperial College London.
Backbone
  Vector backbone: pRNATU6.1neo
  Vector type: Mammalian Expression
Growth in bacteria
  Bacterial resistance: Ampicillin, 100 μg/mL
  Growth temperature: 37°C
  Growth strain: DH5alpha
  Copy number: Unknown
Gene/Insert
  Gene/Insert name: shRNA against mouse HDAC3
  gRNA/shRNA sequence: GCCGCTACTATTGTCTCAATGT
  Species: M. musculus (mouse)
  Entrez Gene: Hdac3
  Tag / fusion protein: GFP (N terminal on backbone)
  Cloning method: Restriction Enzyme; 5′ cloning site BamHI (not destroyed); 3′ cloning site HindIII (not destroyed)
  Sequencing primers: 5′ unknown
Terms and licenses: Academic/Nonprofit Terms; Industry Terms: Not Available to Industry
How to cite: pRNATU6.1 HDAC3 shRNA2 was a gift from Simone Di Giovanni (Addgene plasmid # 112271 ; http://n2t.net/addgene:112271 ; RRID:Addgene_112271)
